>Addgene plasmid #76133 | BAZ1B gRNA (BRDN0001145459) | addgene full sequence | sequence record 185250 | Addgene Assembled Sequence
CCCGGGTGCAAAGATGGATAAAGTTTTAAACAGAGAGGAATCTTTGCAGCTAATGGACCTTCTAGGTCTT
GAAAGGAGTGGGAATTGGCTCCGGTGCCCGTCAGTGGGCAGAGCGCACATCGCCCACAGTCCCCGAGAAG
TTGGGGGGAGGGGTCGGCAATTGATCCGGTGCCTAGAGAAGGTGGCGCGGGGTAAACTGGGAAAGTGATG
TCGTGTACTGGCTCCGCCTTTTTCCCGAGGGTGGGGGAGAACCGTATATAAGTGCAGTAGTCGCCGTGAA
CGTTCTTTTTCGCAACGGGTTTGCCGCCAGAACACAGGTAAGTGCCGTGTGTGGTTCCCGCGGGCCTGGC
CTCTTTACGGGTTATGGCCCTTGCGTGCCTTGAATTACTTCCACCTGGCTGCAGTACGTGATTCTTGATC
CCGAGCTTCGGGTTGGAAGTGGGTGGGAGAGTTCGAGGCCTTGCGCTTAAGGAGCCCCTTCGCCTCGTGC
TTGAGTTGAGGCCTGGCCTGGGCGCTGGGGCCGCCGCGTGCGAATCTGGTGGCACCTTCGCGCCTGTCTC
GCTGCTTTCGATAAGTCTCTAGCCATTTAAAATTTTTGATGACCTGCTGCGACGCTTTTTTTCTGGCAAG
ATAGTCTTGTAAATGCGGGCCAAGATCTGCACACTGGTATTTCGGTTTTTGGGGCCGCGGGCGGCGACGG
GGCCCGTGCGTCCCAGCGCACATGTTCGGCGAGGCGGGGCCTGCGAGCGCGGCCACCGAGAATCGGACGG
GGGTAGTCTCAAGCTGGCCGGCCTGCTCTGGTGCCTGGCCTCGCGCCGCCGTGTATCGCCCCGCCCTGGG
CGGCAAGGCTGGCCCGGTCGGCACCAGTTGCGTGAGCGGAAAGATGGCCGCTTCCCGGCCCTGCTGCAGG
GAGCTCAAAATGGAGGACGCGGCGCTCGGGAGAGCGGGCGGGTGAGTCACCCACACAAAGGAAAAGGGCC
TTTCCGTCCTCAGCCGTCGCTTCATGTGACTCCACGGAGTACCGGGCGCCGTCCAGGCACCTCGATTAGT
TCTCGAGCTTTTGGAGTACGTCGTCTTTAGGTTGGGGGGAGGGGTTTTATGCGATGGAGTTTCCCCACAC
TGAGTGGGTGGAGACTGAAGTTAGGCCAGCTTGGCACTTGATGTAATTCTCCTTGGAATTTGCCCTTTTT
GAGTTTGGATCTTGGTTCATTCTCAAGCCTCAGACAGTGGTTCAAAGTTTTTTTCTTCCATTTCAGGTGT
CGTGACGTACGGCCACCATGACCGAGTACAAGCCCACGGTGCGCCTCGCCACCCGCGACGACGTCCCCAG
GGCCGTACGCACCCTCGCCGCCGCGTTCGCCGACTACCCCGCCACGCGCCACACCGTCGATCCGGACCGC
CACATCGAGCGGGTCACCGAGCTGCAAGAACTCTTCCTCACGCGCGTCGGGCTCGACATCGGCAAGGTGT
GGGTCGCGGACGACGGCGCCGCCGTGGCGGTCTGGACCACGCCGGAGAGCGTCGAAGCGGGGGCGGTGTT
CGCCGAGATCGGCCCGCGCATGGCCGAGTTGAGCGGTTCCCGGCTGGCCGCGCAGCAACAGATGGAAGGC
CTCCTGGCGCCGCACCGGCCCAAGGAGCCCGCGTGGTTCCTGGCCACCGTCGGAGTCTCGCCCGACCACC
AGGGCAAGGGTCTGGGCAGCGCCGTCGTGCTCCCCGGAGTGGAGGCGGCCGAGCGCGCCGGGGTGCCCGC
CTTCCTGGAGACCTCCGCGCCCCGCAACCTCCCCTTCTACGAGCGGCTCGGCTTCACCGTCACCGCCGAC
GTCGAGGTGCCCGAAGGACCGCGCACCTGGTGCATGACCCGCAAGCCCGGTGCCTGAACGCGTTAAGTCG
ACAATCAACCTCTGGATTACAAAATTTGTGAAAGATTGACTGGTATTCTTAACTATGTTGCTCCTTTTAC
GCTATGTGGATACGCTGCTTTAATGCCTTTGTATCATGCTATTGCTTCCCGTATGGCTTTCATTTTCTCC
TCCTTGTATAAATCCTGGTTGCTGTCTCTTTATGAGGAGTTGTGGCCCGTTGTCAGGCAACGTGGCGTGG
TGTGCACTGTGTTTGCTGACGCAACCCCCACTGGTTGGGGCATTGCCACCACCTGTCAGCTCCTTTCCGG
GACTTTCGCTTTCCCCCTCCCTATTGCCACGGCGGAACTCATCGCCGCCTGCCTTGCCCGCTGCTGGACA
GGGGCTCGGCTGTTGGGCACTGACAATTCCGTGGTGTTGTCGGGGAAATCATCGTCCTTTCCTTGGCTGC
TCGCCTGTGTTGCCACCTGGATTCTGCGCGGGACGTCCTTCTGCTACGTCCCTTCGGCCCTCAATCCAGC
GGACCTTCCTTCCCGCGGCCTGCTGCCGGCTCTGCGGCCTCTTCCGCGTCTTCGCCTTCGCCCTCAGACG
AGTCGGATCTCCCTTTGGGCCGCCTCCCCGCGTCGACTTTAAGACCAATGACTTACAAGGCAGCTGTAGA
TCTTAGCCACTTTTTAAAAGAAAAGGGGGGACTGGAAGGGCTAATTCACTCCCAACGAAGACAAGATCTG
CTTTTTGCTTGTACTGGGTCTCTCTGGTTAGACCAGATCTGAGCCTGGGAGCTCTCTGGCTAACTAGGGA
ACCCACTGCTTAAGCCTCAATAAAGCTTGCCTTGAGTGCTTCAAGTAGTGTGTGCCCGTCTGTTGTGTGA
CTCTGGTAACTAGAGATCCCTCAGACCCTTTTAGTCAGTGTGGAAAATCTCTAGCAGTACGTATAGTAGT
TCATGTCATCTTATTATTCAGTATTTATAACTTGCAAAGAAATGAATATCAGAGAGTGAGAGGAACTTGT
TTATTGCAGCTTATAATGGTTACAAATAAAGCAATAGCATCACAAATTTCACAAATAAAGCATTTTTTTC
ACTGCATTCTAGTTGTGGTTTGTCCAAACTCATCAATGTATCTTATCATGTCTGGCTCTAGCTATCCCGC
CCCTAACTCCGCCCATCCCGCCCCTAACTCCGCCCAGTTCCGCCCATTCTCCGCCCCATGGCTGACTAAT
TTTTTTTATTTATGCAGAGGCCGAGGCCGCCTCGGCCTCTGAGCTATTCCAGAAGTAGTGAGGAGGCTTT
TTTGGAGGCCTAGGGACGTACCCAATTCGCCCTATAGTGAGTCGTATTACGCGCGCTCACTGGCCGTCGT
TTTACAACGTCGTGACTGGGAAAACCCTGGCGTTACCCAACTTAATCGCCTTGCAGCACATCCCCCTTTC
GCCAGCTGGCGTAATAGCGAAGAGGCCCGCACCGATCGCCCTTCCCAACAGTTGCGCAGCCTGAATGGCG
AATGGG
[124 nt withheld, positions 3367-3490]
C
[91 nt withheld, positions 3492-3582]
A
[49 nt withheld, positions 3584-3632]
CCTTTGACGTTGGAGTCCACGTTCTTT
[37 nt withheld, positions 3660-3696]
ACCCTATCTCGGTCTATTCTTTTGATTTATAAGGGATTTTGCCGATTTCGGCCTATTGGTTAAAAAATGA
GCTGATTTAACAAAAATTTAACGCGAATTTTAACAAAATATTAACGCTTACAATTTAGGTGGCACTTTTC
GGGGAAATGTGCGCGGAACCCCTATTTGTTTATTTTTCTAAATACATTCAAATATGTATCCGCTCATGAG
ACAATAACCCTGATAAATGCTTCAATAATATTGAAAAAGGAAGAGTATGAGTATTCAACATTTCCGTGTC
GCCCTTATTCCCTTTTTTGCGGCATTTTGCCTTCCTGTTTTTGCTCACCCAGAAACGCTGGTGAAAGTAA
AAGATGCTGAAGATCAGTTGGGTGCACGAGTGGGTTACATCGAACTGGATCTCAACAGCGGTAAGATCCT
TGAGAGTTTTCGCCCCGAAGAACGTTTTCCAATGATGAGCACTTTTAAAGTTCTGCTATGTGGCGCGGTA
TTATCCCGTATTGACGCCGGGCAAGAGCAACTCGGTCGCCGCATACACTATTCTCAGAATGACTTGGTTG
AGTACTCACCAGTCACAGAAAAGCATCTTACGGATGGCATGACAGTAAGAGAATTATGCAGTGCTGCCAT
AACCATGAGTGATAACACTGCGGCCAACTTACTTCTGACAACGATCGGAGGACCGAAGGAGCTAACCGCT
TTTTTGCACAACATGGGGGATCATGTAACTCGCCTTGATCGTTGGGAACCGGAGCTGAATGAAGCCATAC
CAAACGACGAGCGTGACACCACGATGCCTGTAGCAATGGCAACAACGTTGCGCAAACTATTAACTGGCGA
ACTACTTACTCTAGCTTCCCGGCAACAATTAATAGACTGGATGGAGGCGGATAAAGTTGCAGGACCACTT
CTGCGCTCGGCCCTTCCGGCTGGCTGGTTTATTGCTGATAAATCTGGAGCCGGTGAGCGTGGGTCTCGCG
GTATCATTGCAGCACTGGGGCCAGATGGTAAGCCCTCCCGTATCGTAGTTATCTACACGACGGGGAGTCA
GGCAACTATGGATGAACGAAATAGACAGATCGCTGAGATAGGTGCCTCACTGATTAAGCATTGGTAACTG
TCAGACCAAGTTTACTCATATATACTTTAGATTGATTTAAAACTTCATTTTTAATTTAAAAGGATCTAGG
TGAAGATCCTTTTTGATAATCTCATGACCAAAATCCCTTAACGTGAGTTTTCGTTCCACTGAGCGTCAGA
CCCCGTAGAAAAGATCAAAGGATCTTCTTGAGATCCTTTTTTTCTGCGCGTAATCTGCTGCTTGCAAACA
AAAAAACCACCGCTACCAGCGGTGGTTTGTTTGCCGGATCAAGAGCTACCAACTCTTTTTCCGAAGGTAA
CTGGCTTCAGCAGAGCGCAGATACCAAATACTGTTCTTCTAGTGTAGCCGTAGTTAGGCCACCACTTCAA
GAACTCTGTAGCACCGCCTACATACCTCGCTCTGCTAATCCTGTTACCAGTGGCTGCTGCCAGTGGCGAT
AAGTCGTGTCTTACCGGGTTGGACTCAAGACGATAGTTACCGGATAAGGCGCAGCGGTCGGGCTGAACGG
GGGGTTCGTGCACACAGCCCAGCTTGGAGCGAACGACCTACACCGAACTGAGATACCTACAGCGTGAGCT
ATGAGAAAGCGCCACGCTTCCCGAAGGGAGAAAGGCGGACAGGTATCCGGTAAGCGGCAGGGTCGGAACA
GGAGAGCGCACGAGGGAGCTTCCAGGGGGAAACGCCTGGTATCTTTATAGTCCTGTCGGGTTTCGCCACC
TCTGACTTGAGCGTCGATTTTTGTGATGCTCGTCAGGGGGGCGGAGCCTATGGAAAAACGCCAGCAACGC
GGCCTTTTTACGGTTCCTGGCCTTTTGCTGGCCTTTTGCTCACATGTTCTTTCCTGCGTTATCCCCTGAT
TCTGTGGATAACCGTATTACCGCCTTTGAGTGAGCTGATACCGCTCGCCGCAGCCGAACGACCGAGCGCA
GCGAGTCAGTGAGCGAGGAAGCGGAAGAGCGCCCAATACGCAAACCGCCTCTCCCCGCGCGTTGGCCGAT
TCATTAATGCAGCTGGCACGACAGGTTTCCCGACTGGAAAGCGGGCAGTGAGCGCAACGCAATTAATGTG
AGTTAGCTCACTCATTAGGCACCCCAGGCTTTACACTTTATGCTTCCGGCTCGTATGTTGTGTGGAATTG
TGAGCGGATAACAATTTCACACAGGAAACAGCTATGACCATGATTACGCCAAGCGCGCAATTAACCCTCA
CTAAAGGGAACAAAAGCTGGAGCTGCAAGCTTAATGTAGTCTTATGCAATACTCTTGTAGTCTTGCAACA
TGGTAACGATGAGTTAGCAACATGCCTTACAAGGAGAGAAAAAGCACCGTGCATGCCGATTGGTGGAAGT
AAGGTGGTACGATCGTGCCTTATTAGGAAGGCAACAGACGGGTCTGACATGGATTGGACGAACCACTGAA
TTGCCGCATTGCAGAGATATTGTATTTAAGTGCCTAGCTCGATACATAAACGGGTCTCTCTGGTTAGACC
AGATCTGAGCCTGGGAGCTCTCTGGCTAACTAGGGAACCCACTGCTTAAGCCTCAATAAAGCTTGCCTTG
AGTGCTTCAAGTAGTGTGTGCCCGTCTGTTGTGTGACTCTGGTAACTAGAGATCCCTCAGACCCTTTTAG
TCAGTGTGGAAAATCTCTAGCAGTGGCGCCCGAACAGGGACTTGAAAGCGAAAGGGAAACCAGAGGAGCT
CTCTCGACGCAGGACTCGGCTTGCTGAAGCGCGCACGGCAAGAGGCGAGGGGCGGCGACTGGTGAGTACG
CCAAAAATTTTGACTAGCGGAGGCTAGAAGGAGAGAGATGGGTGCGAGAGCGTCAGTATTAAGCGGGGGA
GAATTAGATCGCGATGGGAAAAAATTCGGTTAAGGCCAGGGGGAAAGAAAAAATATAAATTAAAACATAT
AGTATGGGCAAGCAGGGAGCTAGAACGATTCGCAGTTAATCCTGGCCTGTTAGAAACATCAGAAGGCTGT
AGACAAATACTGGGACAGCTACAACCATCCCTTCAGACAGGATCAGAAGAACTTAGATCATTATATAATA
CAGTAGCAACCCTCTATTGTGTGCATCAAAGGATAGAGATAAAAGACACCAAGGAAGCTTTAGACAAGAT
AGAGGAAGAGCAAAACAAAAGTAAGACCACCGCACAGCAAGCGGCCGCTGATCTTCAGACCTGGAGGAGG
AGATATGAGGGACAATTGGAGAAGTGAATTATATAAATATAAAGTAGTAAAAATTGAACCATTAGGAGTA
GCACCCACCAAGGCAAAGAGAAGAGTGGTGCAGAGAGAAAAAAGAGCAGTGGGAATAGGAGCTTTGTTCC
TTGGGTTCTTGGGAGCAGCAGGAAGCACTATGGGCGCAGCGTCAATGACGCTGACGGTACAGGCCAGACA
ATTATTGTCTGGTATAGTGCAGCAGCAGAACAATTTGCTGAGGGCTATTGAGGCGCAACAGCATCTGTTG
CAACTCACAGTCTGGGGCATCAAGCAGCTCCAGGCAAGAATCCTGGCTGTGGAAAGATACCTAAAGGATC
AACAGCTCCTGGGGATTTGGGGTTGCTCTGGAAAACTCATTTGCACCACTGCTGTGCCTTGGAATGCTAG
TTGGAGTAATAAATCTCTGGAACAGATTTGGAATCACACGACCTGGATGGAGTGGGACAGAGAAATTAAC
AATTACACAAGCTTAATACACTCCTTAATTGAAGAATCGCAAAACCAGCAAGAAAAGAATGAACAAGAAT
TATTGGAATTAGATAAATGGGCAAGTTTGTGGAATTGGTTTAACATAACAAATTGGCTGTGGTATATAAA
ATTATTCATAATGATAGTAGGAGGCTTGGTAGGTTTAAGAATAGTTTTTGCTGTACTTTCTATAGTGAAT
AGAGTTAGGCAGGGATATTCACCATTATCGTTTCAGACCCACCTCCCAACCCCGAGGGGACCCAGAGAGG
GCCTATTTCCCATGATTCCTTCATATTTGCATATACGATACAAGGCTGTTAGAGAGATAATTAGAATTAA
TTTGACTGTAAACACAAAGATATTAGTACAAAATACGTGACGTAGAAAGTAATAATTTCTTGGGTAGTTT
GCAGTTTTAAAATTATGTTTTAAAATGGACTATCATATGCTTACCGTAACTTGAAAGTATTTCGATTTCT
TGGCTTTATATATCTTGTGGAAAGGACGAAACACCGTGTACCCCCAGAATTCCGTGGTTTTAGAGCTAGA
AATAGCAAGTTAAAATAAGGCTAGTCCGTTATCAACTTGAAAAAGTGGCACCGAGTCGGTGCTTTTTTAA
GCTTGGCGTAACTAGATCTTGAGACAAATGGCAGTATTCATCCACAATTTTAAAAGAAAAGGGGGGATTG
GGGGGTACAGTGCAGGGGAAAGAATAGTAGACATAATAGCAACAGACATACAAACTAAAGAATTACAAAA
ACAAATTACAAAAATTCAAAATTTTCGGGTTTATTACAGGGACAGCAGAGATCCACTTTGGCGCCGGCTC
GAGGGGG
Features (pLannotate 1.2.2; 29 found; start..end, strand, type, name):
     14..80      +  CDS            small t antigen (fragment): SV40 (simian virus 40) small t antigen
    106..317     +  promoter       EF-1α core promoter: core promoter for human elongation factor EF-1α
    318..1256    +  intron         EF-1α intron A: intron upstream of the start codon of human EF-1α
   1278..1877    +  CDS            PuroR (fragment): puromycin N-acetyltransferase; pac from Streptomyces; confers resistance to puromycin
   1893..2481    +  misc_feature   WPRE: woodchuck hepatitis virus posttranscriptional regulatory element
   2532..2551    +  misc_feature   cPPT/CTS (fragment): central polypurine tract and central termination sequence of HIV-1
   2553..2786    +  LTR            3' LTR (ΔU3): self-inactivating 3' long terminal repeat (LTR) from HIV-1
   2864..2985    +  polyA_signal   SV40 poly(A) signal: SV40 polyadenylation signal
   3025..3160    +  rep_origin     SV40 ori: SV40 origin of replication
   3181..3199    -  promoter       T7 promoter: promoter for bacteriophage T7 RNA polymerase
   3207..3362    +  CDS            lacZα (fragment): LacZα fragment of β-galactosidase; lacZ fragment
   3367..3795    +  rep_origin     f1 ori (sequence partly withheld): f1 bacteriophage origin of replication; arrow indicates direction of (+) strand synthesis
   3848..3952    +  promoter       AmpR promoter: bla
   3953..4813    +  CDS            AmpR: β-lactamase; bla; confers resistance to ampicillin, carbenicillin, and related antibiotics
   4984..5572    +  rep_origin     ori: high-copy-number ColE1/pMB1/pBR322/pUC origin of replication
   5755..5847    +  CDS            lacI (fragment): lac repressor; lacI; The lac repressor binds to the lac operator to inhibit transcription in E. coli. This inhibition can be relieved by adding lactose or isopropyl-β-D-thiogalactopyranoside (IPTG).
   5860..5881    +  protein_bind   CAP binding site: CAP binding activates transcription in the presence of cAMP. E. coli catabolite activator protein
   5896..5926    +  promoter       lac promoter: promoter for the E. coli lac operon
   5934..5950    +  protein_bind   lac operator: The lac repressor binds to the lac operator to inhibit transcription in E. coli. This inhibition can be relieved by adding lactose or isopropyl-β-D-thiogalactopyranoside (IPTG). lac repressor encoded by lacI
   5995..6013    +  promoter       T3 promoter: promoter for bacteriophage T3 RNA polymerase
   6041..6267    +  promoter       RSV promoter: Rous sarcoma virus enhancer/promoter
   6268..6448    +  LTR            5' LTR (truncated): truncated 5' long terminal repeat (LTR) from HIV-1
   6495..6620    +  misc_feature   HIV-1 Ψ: packaging signal of human immunodeficiency virus type 1
   6604..6967    +  CDS            HIV-1 gag (fragment): gag protein from human immunodeficiency virus 1; gag
   7113..7346    +  misc_feature   RRE: The Rev response element (RRE) of HIV-1 allows for Rev-dependent mRNA export from the nucleus to the cytoplasm.
   7723..7749    +  CDS            Rev (fragment): human immunodeficiency virus 1 (HIV-1) Rev protein; rev; enhances nuclear export of unspliced and incompletely spliced viral mRNAs
   7753..7993    +  promoter       U6 promoter: RNA polymerase III promoter for human U6 snRNA
   8023..8098    +  misc_RNA       gRNA scaffold: guide RNA scaffold for the Streptococcus pyogenes CRISPR/Cas9 system
   8154..8271    +  misc_feature   cPPT/CTS: central polypurine tract and central termination sequence of HIV-1
