[The description below was written by a language model from this plasmid's Addgene catalogue record and pLannotate feature annotations shown in this document.]
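Description:
BAZ1B gRNA (BRDN0001145459) is a third-generation lentiviral CRISPR guide plasmid built on the lentiGuide-Puro backbone and designed to deliver a single guide RNA against human BAZ1B (also known as WSTF, WBSCR9 or WBSCR10) into mammalian cells. The assembled sequence is 8,323 nt. In bacteria it is maintained through a high-copy ColE1/pUC-type origin and selected with ampicillin via β-lactamase. The backbone also carries an f1 origin, an SV40 origin and remnants of lac and T7/T3 promoter elements that play no role in the payload.

The viral genome is transcribed from an RSV promoter fused to a truncated HIV-1 5' LTR, which makes packaging independent of Tat. It includes the Ψ packaging signal with a partial gag sequence, the Rev response element for nuclear export of the full-length RNA, a cPPT/CTS to aid nuclear import, and a self-inactivating ΔU3 3' LTR followed by an SV40 polyadenylation signal. Between the LTRs sit two expression units. A human U6 RNA polymerase III promoter drives the BAZ1B-specific spacer joined to the Streptococcus pyogenes Cas9 guide scaffold. The EF-1α core promoter with its intron A drives puromycin N-acetyltransferase, with a WPRE downstream to enhance transcript expression, allowing puromycin selection of transduced cells.

The plasmid does not encode Cas9, so it must be paired with a separate Cas9 vector or used in cells that already express the nuclease. The guide was designed against the BAZ1B RefSeq transcript and belongs to a human kinome gRNA collection, making it suited to targeted knockout of BAZ1B in individual or library-style loss-of-function experiments.
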