Addgene plasmid #76133: BAZ1B gRNA (BRDN0001145459)
Purpose: 3rd generation lentiviral gRNA plasmid targeting human BAZ1B
Depositing lab: John Doench & David Root. Depositing organization: Broad Institute. Publication: Optimized sgRNA design to maximize activity and minimize off-target effects of CRISPR-Cas9. Doench JG, Fusi N, Sullender M, Hegde M, Vaimberg EW, Donovan KF, Smith I, Tothova Z, Wilen C, Orchard R, Virgin HW, Listgarten J, Root DE. Nat Biotechnol. 2016 Jan 18. doi: 10.1038/nbt.3437. PubMed 26780180.
Backbone
  Vector backbone: lentiGuide-Puro
  Backbone manufacturer: Zhang Lab (Addgene plasmid # 52963)
  Vector type: Mammalian Expression, Lentiviral, CRISPR
  Selectable markers: Puromycin
Growth in bacteria
  Bacterial resistance: Ampicillin, 100 μg/mL
  Growth temperature: 37°C
  Growth strain: DH5alpha
  Copy number: High Copy
Gene/Insert
  Gene/Insert name: BAZ1B (alt names: BAZ1B; NM_032408.3)
  gRNA/shRNA sequence: TGTACCCCCAGAATTCCGTG
  Species: H. sapiens (human)
  Entrez Gene: BAZ1B (a.k.a. WBSCR10, WBSCR9, WSTF)
  Promoter: hU6
  Cloning method: Unknown
  Sequencing primers: 5′ U6-F; 3′ pS2-R
Terms and licenses: Academic/Nonprofit Terms; Industry Terms: Not Available to Industry
Depositor comments: The gRNA was designed to target the following Genbank reference sequence(s): NM_032408.3. Note that this plasmid does NOT contain Cas9. It should be used in conjunction with lentiCas9-Blast (Addgene #52962) or otherwise with cell lines already expressing Cas9. Browse the full kinome gRNA library at http://www.addgene.org/pooled-library/broadgpp-human-kinome/ or visit http://www.broadinstitute.org/rnai/public/ for detailed protocols and information.
How to cite: BAZ1B gRNA (BRDN0001145459) was a gift from John Doench & David Root (Addgene plasmid # 76133 ; http://n2t.net/addgene:76133 ; RRID:Addgene_76133)
