>Addgene plasmid #76133 | BAZ1B gRNA (BRDN0001145459) | depositor partial sequence | sequence record 143593 | Target Sequence
TGTACCCCCAGAATTCCGTG
