>Addgene plasmid #76133 | BAZ1B gRNA (BRDN0001145459) | addgene partial sequence | sequence record 185249 | hU6-F
GTAGAAAGTAATAATTTCTTGGGTAGTTTGCAGTTTTAAAATTATGTTTTAAAATGGACTATCATATGCT
TACCGTAACTTGAAAGTATTTCGATTTCTTGGCTTTATATATCTTGTGGAAAGGACGAAACACCGTGTAC
CCCCAGAATTCCGTGGTTTTAGAGCTAGAAATAGCAAGTTAAAATAAGGCTAGTCCGTTATCAACTTGAA
AAAGTGGCACCGAGTCGGTGCTTTTTTAAGCTTGGCGTAACTAGATCTTGAGACAAATGGCAGTATTCAT
CCACAATTTTAAAAGAAAAGGGGGGATTGGGGGGTACAGTGCAGGGGAAAGAATAGTAGACATAATAGCA
ACAGACATACAAACTAAAGAATTACAAAAACAAATTACAAAAATTCAAAATTTTCGGGTTTATTACAGGG
ACAGCAGAGATCCACTTTGGCGCCGGCTCGAGGGGGCCCGGGTGCAAAGATGGATAAAGTTTTAAACAGA
GAGGAATCTTTGCAGCTAATGGACCTTCTAGGTCTTGAAAGGAGTGGGAATTGGCTCCGGTGCCCGTCAG
TGGGCAGAGC
